Addgene plasmid #194891: FUW-crRNA-1-U6_TRE-dLbCpf1-NLS-hCTCF_Q418A-HA-P2A-tagBFP
Purpose: Dox-inducible all-in-one lentiviral construct to express dCpf1-CTCF-Q418A mutant and crRNA-1 targeting the human MECP2 locus.
Depositing lab: Shawn Liu. Depositing organization: Columbia University. Publication: Multiplex epigenome editing of MECP2 to rescue Rett syndrome neurons. Qian J, Guan X, Xie B, Xu C, Niu J, Tang X, Li CH, Colecraft HM, Jaenisch R, Liu XS. Sci Transl Med. 2023 Jan 18;15(679):eadd4666. doi: 10.1126/scitranslmed.add4666. Epub 2023 Jan 18. PubMed 36652535.
Backbone
  Vector backbone: Fuw
  Backbone size w/o insert (bp): 5946
  Total vector size (bp): 15586
  Modifications to backbone: Fuw-TRE-HA-P2A-tagBFP
  Vector type: Mammalian Expression, Lentiviral
  Selectable markers: tagBFP by FACS
Growth in bacteria
  Bacterial resistance: Ampicillin, 100 μg/mL
  Growth temperature: 30°C
  Growth strain: NEB Stable
  Copy number: High Copy
Gene/Insert 1
  Gene/Insert name: dLbCpf1-NLS-hCTCF_Q418A
  Species: Synthetic
  Insert size (bp): 5946
  Mutation: Human codon optimized catalytically inactive LbCpf1 (dLbCpf1) with mutation of D832A; CTCF with mutations of Q418A
  Promoter: TRE
  Tag / fusion protein: HA (C terminal on insert)
  Cloning method: Gibson Cloning
  Sequencing primers: 5′ cgtatgcagactttactccc; 3′ taaagcagcgtatcc
Gene/Insert 2
  Gene/Insert name: U6-crRNA1
  Species: Synthetic
  Insert size (bp): 316
  Promoter: U6
  Cloning method: Gibson Cloning
  Sequencing primers: 5′ cgggtttattacagggacag
Terms and licenses: Academic/Nonprofit Terms; Industry Terms: Not Available to Industry
Depositor comments: Zeo marker is outside the LTRs and will not be packaged into virus.
How to cite: FUW-crRNA-1-U6_TRE-dLbCpf1-NLS-hCTCF_Q418A-HA-P2A-tagBFP was a gift from Shawn Liu (Addgene plasmid # 194891 ; http://n2t.net/addgene:194891 ; RRID:Addgene_194891)
