[The description below was written by a language model from this plasmid's Addgene catalogue record and pLannotate feature annotations shown in this document.]
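Description:
FUW-crRNA-1-U6_TRE-dLbCpf1-NLS-hCTCF_Q418A-HA-P2A-tagBFP is an all-in-one, doxycycline-inducible lentiviral transfer plasmid built on the FUW backbone for mammalian expression. It is propagated in E. coli through a high-copy ColE1/pUC-type origin with ampicillin resistance (AmpR), and it also carries an f1 origin. The viral portion has a CMV enhancer/promoter driving a truncated HIV-1 5' LTR, followed by the Ψ packaging signal, a gag fragment, RRE and cPPT/CTS. A WPRE and a second truncated LTR close the cassette, with a bGH polyadenylation signal downstream. An SV40/EM7-driven BleoR (Zeocin) cassette lies outside the LTRs, so the depositor notes it is not packaged into virus. Transduced cells are instead identified by sorting for TagBFP fluorescence.

Two expression units sit between the LTRs. A human U6 Pol III promoter, placed in reverse orientation relative to the viral genome, drives crRNA-1, which targets the human MECP2 locus. The short "gRNA scaffold" and "AmpR promoter" fragments annotated near it are probably partial matches from automated annotation rather than functional parts. In the forward direction, a Tet-responsive TRE3G promoter drives a human codon-optimised, catalytically inactive LbCpf1 (D832A) fused through an SV40 NLS to human CTCF carrying the Q418A mutation. The fusion has a C-terminal HA tag according to the record, although the tag is not annotated in the feature table. A P2A peptide then releases TagBFP as a separate reporter. No Tet transactivator appears in the annotations, so induction presumably requires one supplied separately. The construct delivers the Q418A mutant form of a dCpf1-CTCF fusion to MECP2, in the context of multiplex epigenome editing work in Rett syndrome neurons. The record does not state the functional consequence of the mutation.
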