Features (pLannotate 1.2.2; 38 found; start..end, strand, type, name):
     31..83      -  misc_feature   bom (fragment): basis of mobility region from pBR322
    238..617     +  enhancer       CMV enhancer: human cytomegalovirus immediate early enhancer
    618..817     +  promoter       CMV promoter: human cytomegalovirus (CMV) immediate early promoter
    835..1015    +  LTR            5' LTR (truncated): truncated 5' long terminal repeat (LTR) from HIV-1
   1062..1187    +  misc_feature   HIV-1 Ψ: packaging signal of human immunodeficiency virus type 1
   1171..1534    +  CDS            HIV-1 gag (fragment): gag protein from human immunodeficiency virus 1; gag
   1680..1913    +  misc_feature   RRE: The Rev response element (RRE) of HIV-1 allows for Rev-dependent mRNA export from the nucleus to the cytoplasm.
   2290..2390    +  CDS            Rev (fragment): human immunodeficiency virus 1 (HIV-1) Rev protein; rev; enhances nuclear export of unspliced and incompletely spliced viral mRNAs
   2440..2557    +  misc_feature   cPPT/CTS: central polypurine tract and central termination sequence of HIV-1
   2660..2900    -  promoter       U6 promoter: RNA polymerase III promoter for human U6 snRNA
   2914..2979    -  promoter       AmpR promoter (fragment): bla
   3006..3049    +  misc_RNA       gRNA scaffold (fragment): guide RNA scaffold for the Streptococcus pyogenes CRISPR/Cas9 system
   3113..3491    +  promoter       TRE3G promoter: 3rd-generation Tet-responsive promoter that can be activated by binding of Tet-On® 3G
   3491..3514    +  misc_feature   MCS (fragment): multiple cloning site
   3521..7204    +  CDS            LbCpf1: CRISPR-associated protein from Lachnospiraceae bacterium ND2006 (Zetsche et al., 2015)
   7226..7246    +  CDS            SV40 NLS: nuclear localization signal of SV40 (simian virus 40) large T antigen
   7289..9466    +  CDS            CTCF: CTCF_HUMAN - Experimental evidence at protein level: Swiss-Prot protein existence level 1. Chromatin binding factor that binds to DNA sequence specific sites. Involved in transcriptional regulation by binding to chromatin insulators and preventing interaction between promoter and nearby enhancers and silencers. Acts as transcriptional repressor binding to promoters of vertebrate MYC gene and BAG1 gene. Also binds to the PLK and PIM1 promoters. Acts as a transcriptional activator of APP. Regulates APOA1/C3/A4/A5 gene cluster and controls MHC class II gene expression. Plays an essential role in
   9503..9555    +  CDS            P2A (fragment): 2A peptide from porcine teschovirus-1 polyprotein Eukaryotic ribosomes fail to insert a peptide bond between the Gly and Pro residues, yielding separate polypeptides.
   9560..10258   +  CDS            TagBFP: TagBFP is a basic (constitutively fluorescent) blue fluorescent protein published in 2008, derived from Entacmaea quadricolor. It is reported to be a very rapidly-maturing monomer with very low acid sensitivity.
  10262..10280   +  misc_feature   MCS (fragment): pBluescript multiple cloning site
  10280..10868   +  misc_feature   WPRE: woodchuck hepatitis virus posttranscriptional regulatory element
  10805..11386   +  CDS            nef (fragment): NEF_HV1H2 - Experimental evidence at protein level: Swiss-Prot protein existence level 1. Extracellular Nef protein targets CD4(+) T-lymphocytes for apoptosis by interacting with CXCR4 surface receptors. From Human immunodeficiency virus type 1 group M subtype B (isolate HXB2) (HIV-1).
  11393..11573   +  LTR            5' LTR (truncated): truncated 5' long terminal repeat (LTR) from HIV-1
  11605..11829   +  polyA_signal   bGH poly(A) signal: bovine growth hormone polyadenylation signal
  11833..11854   +  promoter       SV40 promoter (fragment): SV40 enhancer and early promoter
  11875..12303   +  rep_origin     f1 ori (sequence partly withheld): f1 bacteriophage origin of replication; arrow indicates direction of (+) strand synthesis
  12356..12566   +  promoter       SV40 promoter: SV40 early promoter
  12622..12669   +  promoter       EM7 promoter: synthetic bacterial promoter&nbsp
  12688..13062   +  CDS            BleoR: antibiotic-binding protein; Sh ble from Streptoalloteichus hindustanus; confers resistance to bleomycin, phleomycin, and Zeocin™
  13072..13197   +  CDS            ble (fragment): BLE_KLEPN - Experimental evidence at protein level: Swiss-Prot protein existence level 1. Binding protein with a strong affinity to the bleomycin family of antibiotics. Binds to CL990; an antimitotic-antibiotic compound. From Klebsiella pneumoniae.
  13192..13313   +  polyA_signal   SV40 poly(A) signal: SV40 polyadenylation signal
  13384..13406   -  protein_bind   lac operator (fragment): The lac repressor binds to the lac operator to inhibit transcription in E. coli. This inhibition can be relieved by adding lactose or isopropyl-β-D-thiogalactopyranoside (IPTG). lac repressor encoded by lacI
  13410..13440   -  promoter       lac promoter: promoter for the E. coli lac operon
  13455..13476   -  protein_bind   CAP binding site: CAP binding activates transcription in the presence of cAMP. E. coli catabolite activator protein
  13489..13581   -  CDS            lacI (fragment): lac repressor; lacI; The lac repressor binds to the lac operator to inhibit transcription in E. coli. This inhibition can be relieved by adding lactose or isopropyl-β-D-thiogalactopyranoside (IPTG).
  13764..14352   -  rep_origin     ori: high-copy-number ColE1/pMB1/pBR322/pUC origin of replication
  14523..15383   -  CDS            AmpR: β-lactamase; bla; confers resistance to ampicillin, carbenicillin, and related antibiotics
  15384..15488   -  promoter       AmpR promoter: bla
>Addgene plasmid #194891 | FUW-crRNA-1-U6_TRE-dLbCpf1-NLS-hCTCF_Q418A-HA-P2A-tagBFP | addgene full sequence | sequence record 382865 | Addgene NGS Result
GTCGACGGATCGGGAGATCTCCCGATCCCCTATGGTGCACTCTCAGTACAATCTGCTCTGATGCCGCATA
GTTAAGCCAGTATCTGCTCCCTGCTTGTGTGTTGGAGGTCGCTGAGTAGTGCGCGAGCAAAATTTAAGCT
ACAACAAGGCAAGGCTTGACCGACAATTGCATGAAGAATCTGCTTAGGGTTAGGCGTTTTGCGCTGCTTC
GCGATGTACGGGCCAGATATACGCGTTGACATTGATTATTGACTAGTTATTAATAGTAATCAATTACGGG
GTCATTAGTTCATAGCCCATATATGGAGTTCCGCGTTACATAACTTACGGTAAATGGCCCGCCTGGCTGA
CCGCCCAACGACCCCCGCCCATTGACGTCAATAATGACGTATGTTCCCATAGTAACGCCAATAGGGACTT
TCCATTGACGTCAATGGGTGGAGTATTTACGGTAAACTGCCCACTTGGCAGTACATCAAGTGTATCATAT
GCCAAGTACGCCCCCTATTGACGTCAATGACGGTAAATGGCCCGCCTGGCATTATGCCCAGTACATGACC
TTATGGGACTTTCCTACTTGGCAGTACATCTACGTATTAGTCATCGCTATTACCATGGTGATGCGGTTTT
GGCAGTACATCAATGGGCGTGGATAGCGGTTTGACTCACGGGGATTTCCAAGTCTCCACCCCATTGACGT
CAATGGGAGTTTGTTTTGGCACCAAAATCAACGGGACTTTCCAAAATGTCGTAACAACTCCGCCCCATTG
ACGCAAATGGGCGGTAGGCGTGTACGGTGGGAGGTCTATATAAGCAGCGCGTTTTGCCTGTACTGGGTCT
CTCTGGTTAGACCAGATCTGAGCCTGGGAGCTCTCTGGCTAACTAGGGAACCCACTGCTTAAGCCTCAAT
AAAGCTTGCCTTGAGTGCTTCAAGTAGTGTGTGCCCGTCTGTTGTGTGACTCTGGTAACTAGAGATCCCT
CAGACCCTTTTAGTCAGTGTGGAAAATCTCTAGCAGTGGCGCCCGAACAGGGACTTGAAAGCGAAAGGGA
AACCAGAGGAGCTCTCTCGACGCAGGACTCGGCTTGCTGAAGCGCGCACGGCAAGAGGCGAGGGGCGGCG
ACTGGTGAGTACGCCAAAAATTTTGACTAGCGGAGGCTAGAAGGAGAGAGATGGGTGCGAGAGCGTCAGT
ATTAAGCGGGGGAGAATTAGATCGCGATGGGAAAAAATTCGGTTAAGGCCAGGGGGAAAGAAAAAATATA
AATTAAAACATATAGTATGGGCAAGCAGGGAGCTAGAACGATTCGCAGTTAATCCTGGCCTGTTAGAAAC
ATCAGAAGGCTGTAGACAAATACTGGGACAGCTACAACCATCCCTTCAGACAGGATCAGAAGAACTTAGA
TCATTATATAATACAGTAGCAACCCTCTATTGTGTGCATCAAAGGATAGAGATAAAAGACACCAAGGAAG
CTTTAGACAAGATAGAGGAAGAGCAAAACAAAAGTAAGACCACCGCACAGCAAGCGGCCGCTGATCTTCA
GACCTGGAGGAGGAGATATGAGGGACAATTGGAGAAGTGAATTATATAAATATAAAGTAGTAAAAATTGA
ACCATTAGGAGTAGCACCCACCAAGGCAAAGAGAAGAGTGGTGCAGAGAGAAAAAAGAGCAGTGGGAATA
GGAGCTTTGTTCCTTGGGTTCTTGGGAGCAGCAGGAAGCACTATGGGCGCAGCGTCAATGACGCTGACGG
TACAGGCCAGACAATTATTGTCTGGTATAGTGCAGCAGCAGAACAATTTGCTGAGGGCTATTGAGGCGCA
ACAGCATCTGTTGCAACTCACAGTCTGGGGCATCAAGCAGCTCCAGGCAAGAATCCTGGCTGTGGAAAGA
TACCTAAAGGATCAACAGCTCCTGGGGATTTGGGGTTGCTCTGGAAAACTCATTTGCACCACTGCTGTGC
CTTGGAATGCTAGTTGGAGTAATAAATCTCTGGAACAGATTTGGAATCACACGACCTGGATGGAGTGGGA
CAGAGAAATTAACAATTACACAAGCTTAATACACTCCTTAATTGAAGAATCGCAAAACCAGCAAGAAAAG
AATGAACAAGAATTATTGGAATTAGATAAATGGGCAAGTTTGTGGAATTGGTTTAACATAACAAATTGGC
TGTGGTATATAAAATTATTCATAATGATAGTAGGAGGCTTGGTAGGTTTAAGAATAGTTTTTGCTGTACT
TTCTATAGTGAATAGAGTTAGGCAGGGATATTCACCATTATCGTTTCAGACCCACCTCCCAACCCCGAGG
GGACCCGACAGGCCCGAAGGAATAGAAGAAGAAGGTGGAGAGAGAGACAGAGACAGATCCATTCGATTAG
TGAACGGATCGGCACTGCGTGCGCCAATTCTGCAGACAAATGGCAGTATTCATCCACAATTTTAAAAGAA
AAGGGGGGATTGGGGGGTACAGTGCAGGGGAAAGAATAGTAGACATAATAGCAACAGACATACAAACTAA
AGAATTACAAAAACAAATTACAAAAATTCAAAATTTTCGGGTTTATTACAGGGACAGCAGAGATCCAGTT
TGGTTAATTAAAAAAATGAGCGGGCCTGGGCCATGTCCTATCTACACTTAGTAGAAATTGACGCTAGCCG
TCCTTTCCACAAGATATATAAAGCCAAGAAATCGAAATACTTTCAAGTTACGGTAAGCATATGATAGTCC
ATTTTAAAACATAATTTTAAAACTGCAAACTACCCAAGAAATTATTACTTTCTACGTCACGTATTTTGTA
CTAATATCTTTGTGTTTACAGTCAAATTAATTCTAATTATCTCTCTAACAGCCTTGTATCGTATATGCAA
ATATGAAGGAATCATGGGAAATAGGCCCTCTTCCTGCCCGACCTTATTGTCTCATGAGCGGATACATATT
TGAATGTATTTAGAAAAATAAACAAATAGGGGTTCCGCGCACATTTCCCCGAAAAGTGCCACCTGGTTTT
AGAGCTAGAAATAGCAAGTTAAAATAAGGCTAGTCCGTTTTTAGCGCGTGCGCCAATTCTGCAGACAAAT
GGCTCTAGATTCGAAGTCTTCAAGAATTGCTCGAGTTTACTCCCTATCAGTGATAGAGAACGTATGAAGA
GTTTACTCCCTATCAGTGATAGAGAACGTATGCAGACTTTACTCCCTATCAGTGATAGAGAACGTATAAG
GAGTTTACTCCCTATCAGTGATAGAGAACGTATGACCAGTTTACTCCCTATCAGTGATAGAGAACGTATC
TACAGTTTACTCCCTATCAGTGATAGAGAACGTATATCCAGTTTACTCCCTATCAGTGATAGAGAACGTA
TAAGCTTTAGGCGTGTACGGTGGGCGCCTATAAAAGCAGAGCTCGTTTAGTGAACCGTCAGATCGCCTGG
AGCAATTCCACAACACTTTTGTCTTATACCAACTTTCCGTACCACTTCCTACCCTCGTAAACCGCGGGCC
CGGGTTCCACCGGTGCCACCATGAGCAAGCTGGAGAAGTTTACAAACTGCTACTCCCTGTCTAAGACCCT
GAGGTTCAAGGCCATCCCTGTGGGCAAGACCCAGGAGAACATCGACAATAAGCGGCTGCTGGTGGAGGAC
GAGAAGAGAGCCGAGGATTATAAGGGCGTGAAGAAGCTGCTGGATCGCTACTATCTGTCTTTTATCAACG
ACGTGCTGCACAGCATCAAGCTGAAGAATCTGAACAATTACATCAGCCTGTTCCGGAAGAAAACCAGAAC
CGAGAAGGAGAATAAGGAGCTGGAGAACCTGGAGATCAATCTGCGGAAGGAGATCGCCAAGGCCTTCAAG
GGCAACGAGGGCTACAAGTCCCTGTTTAAGAAGGATATCATCGAGACAATCCTGCCAGAGTTCCTGGACG
ATAAGGACGAGATCGCCCTGGTGAACAGCTTCAATGGCTTTACCACAGCCTTCACCGGCTTCTTTGATAA
CAGAGAGAATATGTTTTCCGAGGAGGCCAAGAGCACATCCATCGCCTTCAGGTGTATCAACGAGAATCTG
ACCCGCTACATCTCTAATATGGACATCTTCGAGAAGGTGGACGCCATCTTTGATAAGCACGAGGTGCAGG
AGATCAAGGAGAAGATCCTGAACAGCGACTATGATGTGGAGGATTTCTTTGAGGGCGAGTTCTTTAACTT
TGTGCTGACACAGGAGGGCATCGACGTGTATAACGCCATCATCGGCGGCTTCGTGACCGAGAGCGGCGAG
AAGATCAAGGGCCTGAACGAGTACATCAACCTGTATAATCAGAAAACCAAGCAGAAGCTGCCTAAGTTTA
AGCCACTGTATAAGCAGGTGCTGAGCGATCGGGAGTCTCTGAGCTTCTACGGCGAGGGCTATACATCCGA
TGAGGAGGTGCTGGAGGTGTTTAGAAACACCCTGAACAAGAACAGCGAGATCTTCAGCTCCATCAAGAAG
CTGGAGAAGCTGTTCAAGAATTTTGACGAGTACTCTAGCGCCGGCATCTTTGTGAAGAACGGCCCCGCCA
TCAGCACAATCTCCAAGGATATCTTCGGCGAGTGGAACGTGATCCGGGACAAGTGGAATGCCGAGTATGA
CGATATCCACCTGAAGAAGAAGGCCGTGGTGACCGAGAAGTACGAGGACGATCGGAGAAAGTCCTTCAAG
AAGATCGGCTCCTTTTCTCTGGAGCAGCTGCAGGAGTACGCCGACGCCGATCTGTCTGTGGTGGAGAAGC
TGAAGGAGATCATCATCCAGAAGGTGGATGAGATCTACAAGGTGTATGGCTCCTCTGAGAAGCTGTTCGA
CGCCGATTTTGTGCTGGAGAAGAGCCTGAAGAAGAACGACGCCGTGGTGGCCATCATGAAGGACCTGCTG
GATTCTGTGAAGAGCTTCGAGAATTACATCAAGGCCTTCTTTGGCGAGGGCAAGGAGACAAACAGGGACG
AGTCCTTCTATGGCGATTTTGTGCTGGCCTACGACATCCTGCTGAAGGTGGACCACATCTACGATGCCAT
CCGCAATTATGTGACCCAGAAGCCCTACTCTAAGGATAAGTTCAAGCTGTATTTTCAGAACCCTCAGTTC
ATGGGCGGCTGGGACAAGGATAAGGAGACAGACTATCGGGCCACCATCCTGAGATACGGCTCCAAGTACT
ATCTGGCCATCATGGATAAGAAGTACGCCAAGTGCCTGCAGAAGATCGACAAGGACGATGTGAACGGCAA
TTACGAGAAGATCAACTATAAGCTGCTGCCCGGCCCTAATAAGATGCTGCCAAAGGTGTTCTTTTCTAAG
AAGTGGATGGCCTACTATAACCCCAGCGAGGACATCCAGAAGATCTACAAGAATGGCACATTCAAGAAGG
GCGATATGTTTAACCTGAATGACTGTCACAAGCTGATCGACTTCTTTAAGGATAGCATCTCCCGGTATCC
AAAGTGGTCCAATGCCTACGATTTCAACTTTTCTGAGACAGAGAAGTATAAGGACATCGCCGGCTTTTAC
AGAGAGGTGGAGGAGCAGGGCTATAAGGTGAGCTTCGAGTCTGCCAGCAAGAAGGAGGTGGATAAGCTGG
TGGAGGAGGGCAAGCTGTATATGTTCCAGATCTATAACAAGGACTTTTCCGATAAGTCTCACGGCACACC
CAATCTGCACACCATGTACTTCAAGCTGCTGTTTGACGAGAACAATCACGGACAGATCAGGCTGAGCGGA
GGAGCAGAGCTGTTCATGAGGCGCGCCTCCCTGAAGAAGGAGGAGCTGGTGGTGCACCCAGCCAACTCCC
CTATCGCCAACAAGAATCCAGATAATCCCAAGAAAACCACAACCCTGTCCTACGACGTGTATAAGGATAA
GAGGTTTTCTGAGGACCAGTACGAGCTGCACATCCCAATCGCCATCAATAAGTGCCCCAAGAACATCTTC
AAGATCAATACAGAGGTGCGCGTGCTGCTGAAGCACGACGATAACCCCTATGTGATCGGCATCGCGAGGG
GCGAGCGCAATCTGCTGTATATCGTGGTGGTGGACGGCAAGGGCAACATCGTGGAGCAGTATTCCCTGAA
CGAGATCATCAACAACTTCAACGGCATCAGGATCAAGACAGATTACCACTCTCTGCTGGACAAGAAGGAG
AAGGAGAGGTTCGAGGCCCGCCAGAACTGGACCTCCATCGAGAATATCAAGGAGCTGAAGGCCGGCTATA
TCTCTCAGGTGGTGCACAAGATCTGCGAGCTGGTGGAGAAGTACGATGCCGTGATCGCCCTGGAGGACCT
GAACTCTGGCTTTAAGAATAGCCGCGTGAAGGTGGAGAAGCAGGTGTATCAGAAGTTCGAGAAGATGCTG
ATCGATAAGCTGAACTACATGGTGGACAAGAAGTCTAATCCTTGTGCAACAGGCGGCGCCCTGAAGGGCT
ATCAGATCACCAATAAGTTCGAGAGCTTTAAGTCCATGTCTACCCAGAACGGCTTCATCTTTTACATCCC
TGCCTGGCTGACATCCAAGATCGATCCATCTACCGGCTTTGTGAACCTGCTGAAAACCAAGTATACCAGC
ATCGCCGATTCCAAGAAGTTCATCAGCTCCTTTGACAGGATCATGTACGTGCCCGAGGAGGATCTGTTCG
AGTTTGCCCTGGACTATAAGAACTTCTCTCGCACAGACGCCGATTACATCAAGAAGTGGAAGCTGTACTC
CTACGGCAACCGGATCAGAATCTTCCGGAATCCTAAGAAGAACAACGTGTTCGACTGGGAGGAGGTGTGC
CTGACCAGCGCCTATAAGGAGCTGTTCAACAAGTACGGCATCAATTATCAGCAGGGCGATATCAGAGCCC
TGCTGTGCGAGCAGTCCGACAAGGCCTTCTACTCTAGCTTTATGGCCCTGATGAGCCTGATGCTGCAGAT
GCGGAACAGCATCACAGGCCGCACCGACGTGGATTTTCTGATCAGCCCTGTGAAGAACTCCGACGGCATC
TTCTACGATAGCCGGAACTATGAGGCCCAGGAGAATGCCATCCTGCCAAAGAACGCCGACGCCAATGGCG
CCTATAACATCGCCAGAAAGGTGCTGTGGGCCATCGGCCAGTTCAAGAAGGCCGAGGACGAGAAGCTGGA
TAAGGTGAAGATCGCCATCTCTAACAAGGAGTGGCTGGAGTACGCCCAGACCAGCGTGAAGCACGAATTC
GGTGGCGGAGGCTCGCCAAAAAAGAAGAGAAAGGTAGGTCCAAAGAAAAAACGAAAAGTAGATGGTGGCG
GAGGATCCGAAGGTGATGCAGTCGAAGCCATTGTGGAGGAGTCCGAAACTTTTATTAAAGGAAAGGAGAG
AAAGACTTACCAGAGACGCCGGGAAGGGGGCCAGGAAGAAGATGCCTGCCACTTACCCCAGAACCAGACG
GATGGGGGTGAGGTGGTCCAGGATGTCAACAGCAGTGTACAGATGGTGATGATGGAACAGCTGGACCCCA
CCCTTCTTCAGATGAAGACTGAAGTAATGGAGGGCACAGTGGCTCCAGAAGCAGAGGCTGCTGTGGACGA
TACCCAGATTATAACTTTACAGGTTGTAAATATGGAGGAACAGCCCATAAACATAGGAGAACTTCAGCTT
GTTCAAGTACCTGTTCCTGTGACTGTACCTGTTGCTACCACTTCAGTAGAAGAACTTCAGGGGGCTTATG
AAAATGAAGTGTCTAAAGAGGGCCTTGCGGAAAGTGAACCCATGATATGCCACACCCTACCTTTGCCTGA
AGGGTTTCAGGTGGTTAAAGTGGGGGCCAATGGAGAGGTGGAGACACTAGAACAAGGGGAACTTCCACCC
CAGGAAGATCCTAGTTGGCAAAAAGACCCAGACTATCAGCCACCAGCCAAAAAAACAAAGAAAACCAAAA
AGAGCAAACTGCGTTATACAGAGGAGGGCAAAGATGTAGATGTGTCTGTCTACGATTTTGAGGAAGAACA
GCAGGAGGGTCTGCTATCAGAGGTTAATGCAGAGAAAGTGGTTGGTAATATGAAGCCTCCAAAGCCAACA
AAAATTAAAAAGAAAGGTGTAAAGAAGACATTCCAGTGTGAGCTTTGCAGTTACACGTGTCCACGGCGTT
CAAATTTGGATCGTCACATGAAAAGCCACACTGATGAGAGACCACACAAGTGCCATCTCTGTGGCAGGGC
ATTCAGAACAGTCACCCTCCTGAGGAATCACCTTAACACACACACAGGTACTCGTCCTCACAAATGCCCA
GACTGCGACATGGCCTTTGTGACCAGTGGAGAATTGGTTCGGCATCGTCGTTACAAACACACCCACGAGA
AGCCATTCAAGTGTTCCATGTGCGATTACGCCAGTGTAGAAGTCAGCAAATTAAAACGTCACATTCGCTC
TCATACTGGAGAGCGTCCGTTTCAGTGCAGTTTGTGCAGTTATGCCAGCAGGGACACATACAAGCTGAAA
AGGCACATGAGAACCCATTCAGGGGAAAAGCCTTATGAATGTTATATTTGTCATGCTCGGTTTACCGCAA
GTGGTACCATGAAGATGCACATTTTACAGAAGCACACAGAAAATGTGGCCAAATTTCACTGTCCCCACTG
TGACACAGTCATAGCCCGAAAAAGTGATTTGGGTGTCCACTTGCGAAAGCAGCATTCCTATATTGAGCAA
GGCAAGAAATGCCGTTACTGTGATGCTGTGTTTCATGAGCGCTATGCCCTCATCCAGCATCAGAAGTCAC
ACAAGAATGAGAAGCGCTTTAAGTGTGACCAGTGTGATTACGCTTGTAGACAGGAGAGGCACATGATCAT
GCACAAGCGCACCCACACCGGGGAGAAGCCTTACGCCTGCAGCCACTGCGATAAGACCTTCCGCCAGAAG
CAGCTTCTCGACATGCACTTCAAGCGCTATCACGACCCCAACTTCGTCCCTGCGGCTTTTGTCTGTTCTA
AGTGTGGGAAAACATTTACACGTCGGAATACCATGGCAAGACATGCTGATAATTGTGCTGGCCCAGATGG
CGTAGAGGGGGAAAATGGAGGAGAAACGAAGAAGAGTAAACGTGGAAGAAAAAGAAAGATGCGCTCTAAG
AAAGAAGATTCCTCTGACAGTGAAAATGCTGAACCAGATCTGGACGACAATGAGGATGAGGAGGAGCCTG
CCGTAGAAATTGAACCTGAGCCAGAGCCTCAGCCTGTGACCCCAGCCCCACCACCCGCCAAGAAGCGGAG
AGGACGACCCCCTGGCAGAACCAACCAGCCCAAACAGAACCAGCCAACAGCTATCATTCAGGTTGAAGAC
CAGAATACAGGTGCAATTGAGAACATTATAGTTGAAGTAAAAAAAGAGCCAGATGCTGAGCCCGCAGAGG
GAGAGGAAGAGGAGGCCCAGCCAGCTGCCACAGATGCCCCCAACGGAGACCTCACGCCCGAGATGATCCT
CAGCATGATGGACCGGGTTAACGCATACCCCTACGACGTCCCCGACTACGCCGCCACGAACTTCTCTCTG
TTAAAGCAAGCAGGAGATGTTGAAGAAAACCCCGGGCCTATGAGCGAGCTGATTAAGGAGAACATGCACA
TGAAGCTGTACATGGAGGGCACCGTGGACAACCATCACTTCAAGTGCACATCCGAGGGCGAAGGCAAGCC
CTACGAGGGCACCCAGACCATGAGAATCAAGGTGGTCGAGGGCGGCCCTCTCCCCTTCGCCTTCGACATC
CTGGCTACTAGCTTCCTCTACGGCAGCAAGACCTTCATCAACCACACCCAGGGCATCCCCGACTTCTTCA
AGCAGTCCTTCCCTGAGGGCTTCACATGGGAGAGAGTCACCACATACGAAGACGGGGGCGTGCTGACCGC
TACCCAGGACACCAGCCTCCAGGACGGCTGCCTCATCTACAACGTCAAGATCAGAGGGGTGAACTTCACA
TCCAACGGCCCTGTGATGCAGAAGAAAACACTCGGCTGGGAGGCCTTCACCGAGACGCTGTACCCCGCTG
ACGGCGGCCTGGAAGGCAGAAACGACATGGCCCTGAAGCTCGTGGGCGGGAGCCATCTGATCGCAAACAT
CAAGACCACATATAGATCCAAGAAACCCGCTAAGAACCTCAAGATGCCTGGCGTCTACTATGTGGACTAC
AGACTGGAAAGAATCAAGGAGGCCAACAACGAGACCTACGTCGAGCAGCACGAGGTGGCAGTGGCCAGAT
ACTGCGACCTCCCTAGCAAACTGGGGCACAAGCTTAATTGAGATATCAAGCTTATCGATAATCAACCTCT
GGATTACAAAATTTGTGAAAGATTGACTGGTATTCTTAACTATGTTGCTCCTTTTACGCTATGTGGATAC
GCTGCTTTAATGCCTTTGTATCATGCTATTGCTTCCCGTATGGCTTTCATTTTCTCCTCCTTGTATAAAT
CCTGGTTGCTGTCTCTTTATGAGGAGTTGTGGCCCGTTGTCAGGCAACGTGGCGTGGTGTGCACTGTGTT
TGCTGACGCAACCCCCACTGGTTGGGGCATTGCCACCACCTGTCAGCTCCTTTCCGGGACTTTCGCTTTC
CCCCTCCCTATTGCCACGGCGGAACTCATCGCCGCCTGCCTTGCCCGCTGCTGGACAGGGGCTCGGCTGT
TGGGCACTGACAATTCCGTGGTGTTGTCGGGGAAATCATCGTCCTTTCCTTGGCTGCTCGCCTGTGTTGC
CACCTGGATTCTGCGCGGGACGTCCTTCTGCTACGTCCCTTCGGCCCTCAATCCAGCGGACCTTCCTTCC
CGCGGCCTGCTGCCGGCTCTGCGGCCTCTTCCGCGTCTTCGCCTTCGCCCTCAGACGAGTCGGATCTCCC
TTTGGGCCGCCTCCCCGCATCGATACCGTCGACCTCGAGACCTAGAAAAACATGGAGCAATCACAAGTAG
CAATACAGCAGCTACCAATGCTGATTGTGCCTGGCTAGAAGCACAAGAGGAGGAGGAGGTGGGTTTTCCA
GTCACACCTCAGGTACCTTTAAGACCAATGACTTACAAGGCAGCTGTAGATCTTAGCCACTTTTTAAAAG
AAAAGGGGGGACTGGAAGGGCTAATTCACTCCCAACGAAGACAAGATATCCTTGATCTGTGGATCTACCA
CACACAAGGCTACTTCCCTGATTGGCAGAACTACACACCAGGGCCAGGGATCAGATATCCACTGACCTTT
GGATGGTGCTACAAGCTAGTACCAGTTGAGCAAGAGAAGGTAGAAGAAGCCAATGAAGGAGAGAACACCC
GCTTGTTACACCCTGTGAGCCTGCATGGGATGGATGACCCGGAGAGAGAAGTATTAGAGTGGAGGTTTGA
CAGCCGCCTAGCATTTCATCACATGGCCCGAGAGCTGCATCCGGACTGTACTGGGTCTCTCTGGTTAGAC
CAGATCTGAGCCTGGGAGCTCTCTGGCTAACTAGGGAACCCACTGCTTAAGCCTCAATAAAGCTTGCCTT
GAGTGCTTCAAGTAGTGTGTGCCCGTCTGTTGTGTGACTCTGGTAACTAGAGATCCCTCAGACCCTTTTA
GTCAGTGTGGAAAATCTCTAGCAGGGCCCGTTTAAACCCGCTGATCAGCCTCGACTGTGCCTTCTAGTTG
CCAGCCATCTGTTGTTTGCCCCTCCCCCGTGCCTTCCTTGACCCTGGAAGGTGCCACTCCCACTGTCCTT
TCCTAATAAAATGAGGAAATTGCATCGCATTGTCTGAGTAGGTGTCATTCTATTCTGGGGGGTGGGGTGG
GGCAGGACAGCAAGGGGGAGGATTGGGAAGACAATAGCAGGCATGCTGGGGATGCGGTGGGCTCTATGGC
TTCTGAGGCGGAAAGAACCAGCTGGGGCTCTAGGGGGTATCCCC
[124 nt withheld, positions 11875-11998]
C
[91 nt withheld, positions 12000-12090]
A
[49 nt withheld, positions 12092-12140]
CCTTTGACGTTGGAGTCCACGTTCTTT
[37 nt withheld, positions 12168-12204]
ACCCTATCTCGGTCTATTCTTTTGATTTATAAGGGATTTTGCCGATTTCGGCCTATTGGTTAAAAAATGA
GCTGATTTAACAAAAATTTAACGCGAATTAATTCTGTGGAATGTGTGTCAGTTAGGGTGTGGAAAGTCCC
CAGGCTCCCCAGCAGGCAGAAGTATGCAAAGCATGCATCTCAATTAGTCAGCAACCATAGTCCCGCCCCT
AACTCCGCCCATCCCGCCCCTAACTCCGCCCAGTTCCGCCCATTCTCCGCCCCATGGCTGACTAATTTTT
TTTATTTATGCAGAGGCCGAGGCCGCCTCTGCCTCTGAGCTATTCCAGAAGTAGTGAGGAGGCTTTTTTG
GAGGCCTAGGCTTTTGCAAAAAGCTCCCGGGAGCTTGTATATCCATTTTCGGATCTGATCAGCACGTGTT
GACAATTAATCATCGGCATAGTATATCGGCATAGTATAATACGACAAGGTGAGGAACTAAACCATGGCCA
AGTTGACCAGTGCCGTTCCGGTGCTCACCGCGCGCGACGTCGCCGGAGCGGTCGAGTTCTGGACCGACCG
GCTCGGGTTCTCCCGGGACTTCGTGGAGGACGACTTCGCCGGTGTGGTCCGGGACGACGTGACCCTGTTC
ATCAGCGCGGTCCAGGACCAGGTGGTGCCGGACAACACCCTGGCCTGGGTGTGGGTGCGCGGCCTGGACG
AGCTGTACGCCGAGTGGTCGGAGGTCGTGTCCACGAACTTCCGGGACGCCTCCGGGCCGGCCATGACCGA
GATCGGCGAGCAGCCGTGGGGGCGGGAGTTCGCCCTGCGCGACCCGGCCGGCAACTGCGTGCACTTCGTG
GCCGAGGAGCAGGACTGACACGTGCTACGAGATTTCGATTCCACCGCCGCCTTCTATGAAAGGTTGGGCT
TCGGAATCGTTTTCCGGGACGCCGGCTGGATGATCCTCCAGCGCGGGGATCTCATGCTGGAGTTCTTCGC
CCACCCCAACTTGTTTATTGCAGCTTATAATGGTTACAAATAAAGCAATAGCATCACAAATTTCACAAAT
AAAGCATTTTTTTCACTGCATTCTAGTTGTGGTTTGTCCAAACTCATCAATGTATCTTATCATGTCTGTA
TACCGTCGACCTCTAGCTAGAGCTTGGCGTAATCATGGTCATAGCTGTTTCCTGTGTGAAATTGTTATCC
GCTCACAATTCCACACAACATACGAGCCGGAAGCATAAAGTGTAAAGCCTGGGGTGCCTAATGAGTGAGC
TAACTCACATTAATTGCGTTGCGCTCACTGCCCGCTTTCCAGTCGGGAAACCTGTCGTGCCAGCTGCATT
AATGAATCGGCCAACGCGCGGGGAGAGGCGGTTTGCGTATTGGGCGCTCTTCCGCTTCCTCGCTCACTGA
CTCGCTGCGCTCGGTCGTTCGGCTGCGGCGAGCGGTATCAGCTCACTCAAAGGCGGTAATACGGTTATCC
ACAGAATCAGGGGATAACGCAGGAAAGAACATGTGAGCAAAAGGCCAGCAAAAGGCCAGGAACCGTAAAA
AGGCCGCGTTGCTGGCGTTTTTCCATAGGCTCCGCCCCCCTGACGAGCATCACAAAAATCGACGCTCAAG
TCAGAGGTGGCGAAACCCGACAGGACTATAAAGATACCAGGCGTTTCCCCCTGGAAGCTCCCTCGTGCGC
TCTCCTGTTCCGACCCTGCCGCTTACCGGATACCTGTCCGCCTTTCTCCCTTCGGGAAGCGTGGCGCTTT
CTCATAGCTCACGCTGTAGGTATCTCAGTTCGGTGTAGGTCGTTCGCTCCAAGCTGGGCTGTGTGCACGA
ACCCCCCGTTCAGCCCGACCGCTGCGCCTTATCCGGTAACTATCGTCTTGAGTCCAACCCGGTAAGACAC
GACTTATCGCCACTGGCAGCAGCCACTGGTAACAGGATTAGCAGAGCGAGGTATGTAGGCGGTGCTACAG
AGTTCTTGAAGTGGTGGCCTAACTACGGCTACACTAGAAGAACAGTATTTGGTATCTGCGCTCTGCTGAA
GCCAGTTACCTTCGGAAAAAGAGTTGGTAGCTCTTGATCCGGCAAACAAACCACCGCTGGTAGCGGTGGT
TTTTTTGTTTGCAAGCAGCAGATTACGCGCAGAAAAAAAGGATCTCAAGAAGATCCTTTGATCTTTTCTA
CGGGGTCTGACGCTCAGTGGAACGAAAACTCACGTTAAGGGATTTTGGTCATGAGATTATCAAAAAGGAT
CTTCACCTAGATCCTTTTAAATTAAAAATGAAGTTTTAAATCAATCTAAAGTATATATGAGTAAACTTGG
TCTGACAGTTACCAATGCTTAATCAGTGAGGCACCTATCTCAGCGATCTGTCTATTTCGTTCATCCATAG
TTGCCTGACTCCCCGTCGTGTAGATAACTACGATACGGGAGGGCTTACCATCTGGCCCCAGTGCTGCAAT
GATACCGCGAGACCCACGCTCACCGGCTCCAGATTTATCAGCAATAAACCAGCCAGCCGGAAGGGCCGAG
CGCAGAAGTGGTCCTGCAACTTTATCCGCCTCCATCCAGTCTATTAATTGTTGCCGGGAAGCTAGAGTAA
GTAGTTCGCCAGTTAATAGTTTGCGCAACGTTGTTGCCATTGCTACAGGCATCGTGGTGTCACGCTCGTC
GTTTGGTATGGCTTCATTCAGCTCCGGTTCCCAACGATCAAGGCGAGTTACATGATCCCCCATGTTGTGC
AAAAAAGCGGTTAGCTCCTTCGGTCCTCCGATCGTTGTCAGAAGTAAGTTGGCCGCAGTGTTATCACTCA
TGGTTATGGCAGCACTGCATAATTCTCTTACTGTCATGCCATCCGTAAGATGCTTTTCTGTGACTGGTGA
GTACTCAACCAAGTCATTCTGAGAATAGTGTATGCGGCGACCGAGTTGCTCTTGCCCGGCGTCAATACGG
GATAATACCGCGCCACATAGCAGAACTTTAAAAGTGCTCATCATTGGAAAACGTTCTTCGGGGCGAAAAC
TCTCAAGGATCTTACCGCTGTTGAGATCCAGTTCGATGTAACCCACTCGTGCACCCAACTGATCTTCAGC
ATCTTTTACTTTCACCAGCGTTTCTGGGTGAGCAAAAACAGGAAGGCAAAATGCCGCAAAAAAGGGAATA
AGGGCGACACGGAAATGTTGAATACTCATACTCTTCCTTTTTCAATATTATTGAAGCATTTATCAGGGTT
ATTGTCTCATGAGCGGATACATATTTGAATGTATTTAGAAAAATAAACAAATAGGGGTTCCGCGCACATT
TCCCCGAAAAGTGCCACCTGAC
